Addgene plasmid #157025: pD649-HAsp-SDK2(Trunc3)-Fc(DAPA)-AviTag-6xHis
Purpose: Mammalian expression of cell-surface protein partial extracellular domain fused to Fc(DAPA)-Avi-6xHis. Protein is secreted from cells.
Depositing lab: Chris Garcia. Depositing organization: Stanford University. Publication: A Human IgSF Cell-Surface Interactome Reveals a Complex Network of Protein-Protein Interactions. Wojtowicz WM, Vielmetter J, Fernandes RA, Siepe DH, Eastman CL, Chisholm GB, Cox S, Klock H, Anderson PW, Rue SM, Miller JJ, Glaser SM, Bragstad ML, Vance J, Lam AW, Lesley SA, Zinn K, Garcia KC. Cell. 2020 Aug 20;182(4):1027-1043.e17. doi: 10.1016/j.cell.2020.07.025. PubMed 32822567.
Backbone
  Vector backbone: pD649
  Backbone size w/o insert (bp): 6106
  Vector type: Mammalian Expression
Growth in bacteria
  Bacterial resistance: Ampicillin, 100 μg/mL
  Growth temperature: 37°C
  Growth strain: DH5alpha
  Copy number: High Copy
Gene/Insert
  Gene/Insert name: SDK2
  Species: H. sapiens (human)
  Insert size (bp): 3108
  Mutation: Fc region of human IgG contains D265A and P329A mutations (DAPA)
  Entrez Gene: SDK2 (a.k.a. FLJ10832, KIAA1514)
  Promoter: CMV/SP6
  Tag / fusion protein: Fc(DAPA)-AviTag-6xHis (C terminal on backbone)
  Cloning method: Restriction Enzyme; 5′ cloning site GCGGCCGC (not destroyed); 3′ cloning site GGCGCGCC (not destroyed)
  Sequencing primers: 5′ ATTTAGGTGACACTATAG; 3′ CACGTACCAGTTGAACTTCACC
Resource information
  A portion of this plasmid was derived from a plasmid made by: synthesis by ThermoFisher
Terms and licenses: Academic/Nonprofit Terms; Industry Terms: Not Available to Industry
Depositor comments: Some plasmids in this collection may have an IS4-like element ISVsa5 family transposase upstream of the CMV promoter.
How to cite: pD649-HAsp-SDK2(Trunc3)-Fc(DAPA)-AviTag-6xHis was a gift from Chris Garcia (Addgene plasmid # 157025 ; http://n2t.net/addgene:157025 ; RRID:Addgene_157025)
