[The description below was written by a language model from this plasmid's Addgene catalogue record and pLannotate feature annotations shown in this document.]
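Description:
pD649-HAsp-SDK2(Trunc3)-Fc(DAPA)-AviTag-6xHis is a 9.2 kb mammalian expression plasmid built on the pD649 backbone for producing a secreted, Fc-fused fragment of the human cell-surface protein SDK2 (sidekick cell adhesion molecule 2). It is maintained in E. coli as a high-copy plasmid through a ColE1/pUC-type origin and selected with ampicillin via a complete β-lactamase gene. The annotation also picks up short remnants of KanR, lacZα, an rrnB terminator and an f1 origin, which appear to be backbone vestiges rather than functional parts.

Expression is driven by the CMV immediate-early enhancer and promoter, followed by a fragment of CMV intron A and an SP6 promoter that can serve for in vitro transcription or as a sequencing primer site. The open reading frame begins with a signal peptide (named "HAsp" in the construct; the annotation tool matches part of it to an immunoglobulin heavy-chain signal sequence), which directs the product into the secretory pathway. This leads into a 3,108 bp partial extracellular domain of SDK2 (the "Trunc3" truncation), cloned between retained NotI and AscI sites. Downstream on the backbone is a human IgG1 Fc carrying the D265A and P329A (DAPA) substitutions, which are generally used to reduce Fc effector interactions, then an AviTag for site-specific BirA biotinylation and a 6xHis tag for metal-affinity purification; the two small tags are recorded in the catalogue but not annotated in the feature table. A bGH polyadenylation signal terminates the transcript. A separate SV40/EM7-driven puromycin resistance cassette with an SV40 poly(A) signal is annotated, potentially permitting selection in mammalian cells.

The plasmid belongs to a collection made for a human immunoglobulin-superfamily extracellular interactome screen. The depositor notes that some members of the collection may carry an IS4-like transposase insertion upstream of the CMV promoter, though none is annotated here.
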