Features (pLannotate 1.2.2; 21 found; start..end, strand, type, name):
    119..143     -  CDS            KanR (fragment): aminoglycoside phosphotransferase; aph(3')-Ia; confers resistance to kanamycin
    254..842     +  rep_origin     ori: high-copy-number ColE1/pMB1/pBR322/pUC origin of replication
   1067..1084    +  terminator     rrnB T2 terminator (fragment): transcription terminator T2 from the E. coli rrnB gene
   1109..1128    -  CDS            lacZα (fragment): LacZα fragment of β-galactosidase; lacZ fragment
   1584..1600    +  protein_bind   lac operator: The lac repressor binds to the lac operator to inhibit transcription in E. coli. This inhibition can be relieved by adding lactose or isopropyl-β-D-thiogalactopyranoside (IPTG). lac repressor encoded by lacI
   1843..2146    +  enhancer       CMV enhancer: human cytomegalovirus immediate early enhancer
   2147..2350    +  promoter       CMV promoter: human cytomegalovirus (CMV) immediate early promoter
   2486..2529    +  intron         CMV intron (fragment): modified intron A from human cytomegalovirus
   2581..2599    +  promoter       SP6 promoter: promoter for bacteriophage SP6 RNA polymerase
   2603..2640    +  CDS            IgH signal sequence (fragment): signal sequence from the mouse immunoglobulin heavy chain variable region
   2749..5856    +  CDS            SDK2 (fragment): SDK2_HUMAN - Also known as KIAA1514 From Homo sapiens (Human).
   5872..6549    +  CDS            IGHG1 (fragment): IGHG1_HUMAN - Experimental evidence at protein level: Swiss-Prot protein existence level 1. Constant region of immunoglobulin heavy chains. Immunoglobulins, also known as antibodies, are membrane-bound or secreted glycoproteins produced by B lymphocytes. In the recognition phase of humoral immunity, the membrane-bound immunoglobulins serve as receptors which, upon binding of a specific antigen, trigger the clonal expansion and differentiation of B lymphocytes into immunoglobulins- secreting plasma cells. Secreted immunoglobulins mediate the effector phase of humoral immunity, which results in
   6764..6875    +  polyA_signal   bGH poly(A) signal: bovine growth hormone polyadenylation signal
   6876..6984    +  rep_origin     f1 ori (fragment): f1 bacteriophage origin of replication; arrow indicates direction of (+) strand synthesis
   6998..7327    +  promoter       SV40 promoter: SV40 enhancer and early promoter
   7375..7422    +  promoter       EM7 promoter: synthetic bacterial promoter&nbsp
   7441..8040    +  CDS            PuroR (fragment): puromycin N-acetyltransferase; pac from Streptomyces; confers resistance to puromycin
   8050..8175    +  CDS            ble (fragment): BLE_KLEPN - Experimental evidence at protein level: Swiss-Prot protein existence level 1. Binding protein with a strong affinity to the bleomycin family of antibiotics. Binds to CL990; an antimitotic-antibiotic compound. From Klebsiella pneumoniae.
   8170..8291    +  polyA_signal   SV40 poly(A) signal: SV40 polyadenylation signal
   8344..9204    -  CDS            AmpR: β-lactamase; bla; confers resistance to ampicillin, carbenicillin, and related antibiotics
   9207..89      -  promoter       AmpR promoter (fragment) (across the origin): bla
>Addgene plasmid #157025 | pD649-HAsp-SDK2(Trunc3)-Fc(DAPA)-AviTag-6xHis | depositor full sequence | sequence record 303159 | Full Sequence
TTTCAATATTATTGAAGCATTTATCAGGGTTATTGTCTCATGAGCGGATACATATTTGAATGTATTTAGA
AAAATAAACAAATAGGGGTCAGTGTTACAACCAATTAACCAATTCTGAACATTATCGCGAGCCCATTTAT
ACCTGAATATGGCTCATAACACCCCTTGCTCATGACCAAAATCCCTTAACGTGAGTTACGCGCGCGTCGT
TCCACTGAGCGTCAGACCCCGTAGAAAAGATCAAAGGATCTTCTTGAGATCCTTTTTTTCTGCGCGTAAT
CTGCTGCTTGCAAACAAAAAAACCACCGCTACCAGCGGTGGTTTGTTTGCCGGATCAAGAGCTACCAACT
CTTTTTCCGAAGGTAACTGGCTTCAGCAGAGCGCAGATACCAAATACTGTTCTTCTAGTGTAGCCGTAGT
TAGCCCACCACTTCAAGAACTCTGTAGCACCGCCTACATACCTCGCTCTGCTAATCCTGTTACCAGTGGC
TGCTGCCAGTGGCGATAAGTCGTGTCTTACCGGGTTGGACTCAAGACGATAGTTACCGGATAAGGCGCAG
CGGTCGGGCTGAACGGGGGGTTCGTGCACACAGCCCAGCTTGGAGCGAACGACCTACACCGAACTGAGAT
ACCTACAGCGTGAGCTATGAGAAAGCGCCACGCTTCCCGAAGGGAGAAAGGCGGACAGGTATCCGGTAAG
CGGCAGGGTCGGAACAGGAGAGCGCACGAGGGAGCTTCCAGGGGGAAACGCCTGGTATCTTTATAGTCCT
GTCGGGTTTCGCCACCTCTGACTTGAGCGTCGATTTTTGTGATGCTCGTCAGGGGGGCGGAGCCTATGGA
AAAACGCCAGCAACGCGGCCTTTTTACGGTTCCTGGCCTTTTGCTGGCCTTTTGCTCACATGTTCTTTCC
TGCGTTATCCCCTGATTCTGTGGATAACCGTATTACCGCCTTTGAGTGAGCTGATACCGCTCGCCGCAGC
CGAACGACCGAGCGCAGCGAGTCAGTGAGCGAGGAAGCGGAAGGCGAGAGTAGGGAACTGCCAGGCATCA
AACTAAGCAGAAGGCCCCTGACGGATGGCCTTTTTGCGTTTCTACAAACTCTTTCTGTGTTGTAAAACGA
CGGCCAGTCTTAAGCTCGGGCCCCCTGGGCGGTTCTGATAACGAGTAATCGTTAATCCGCAAATAACGTA
AAAACCCGCTTCGGCGGGTTTTTTTATGGGGGGAGTTTAGGGAAAGAGCATTTGTCAGAATATTTAAGGG
CGCCTGTCACTTTGCTTGATATATGAGAATTATTTAACCTTATAAATGAGAAAAAAGCAACGCACTTTAA
ATAAGATACGTTGCTTTTTCGATTGATGAACACCTATAATTAAACTATTCATCTATTATTTATGATTTTT
TGTATATACAATATTTCTAGTTTGTTAAAGAGAATTAAGAAAATAAATCTCGAAAATAATAAAGGGAAAA
TCAGTTTTTGATATCAAAATTATACATGTCAACGATAATACAAAATATAATACAAACTATAAGATGTTAT
CAGTATTTATTATCATTTAGAATAAATTTTGTGTCGCCCTTAATTGTGAGCGGATAACAATTACGAGCTT
CATGCACAGTGGCGTTGACTCAATATTGGCCATTAGCCATATTATTCATTGGTTATATAGCATAAATCAA
TATTGGCTATTGGCCATTGCATACGTTGTATCTATATCATAATATGTACATTTATATTGGCTCATGTCCA
ATATGACCGCCATGTTGGCATTGATTATTGACTAGTTATTAATAGTAATCAATTACGGGGTCATTAGTTC
ATAGCCCATATATGGAGTTCCGCGTTACATAACTTACGGTAAATGGCCCGCCTGGCTGACCGCCCAACGA
CCCCCGCCCATTGACGTCAATAATGACGTATGTTCCCATAGTAACGCCAATAGGGACTTTCCATTGACGT
CAATGGGTGGAGTATTTACGGTAAACTGCCCACTTGGCAGTACATCAAGTGTATCATATGCCAAGTACGC
CCCCTATTGACGTCAATGACGGTAAATGGCCCGCCTGGCATTATGCCCAGTACATGACCTTATGGGACTT
TCCTACTTGGCAGTACATCTACGTATTAGTCATCGCTATTACCATGGTGATGCGGTTTTGGCAGTACATC
AATGGGCGTGGATAGCGGTTTGACTCACGGGGATTTCCAAGTCTCCACCCCATTGACGTCAATGGGAGTT
TGTTTTGGCACCAAAATCAACGGGACTTTCCAAAATGTCGTAACAACTCCGCCCCATTGACGCAAATGGG
CGGTAGGCGTGTACGGTGGGAGGTCTATATAAGCAGAGCTCGTTTAGTGAACCGTCAGATCGCCTGGAGA
CGCCATCCACGCTGTTTTGACCTCCATAGAAGACACCGGGACCGATCCAGCCTCCGCGGCCGGGAACGGT
GCATTGGAACGCGGATTCCCCGTGCCAAGAGTGACGTAAGTACCGCCTATAGAGTCTATAGGCCCACCCC
CTTGGCTTCGTTAGAACGCGGCTACAATTAATACATAACCTTATGTATCATACACATACGATTTAGGTGA
CACTATAGAATAACATCCACTTTGCCTTTCTCTCCACAGGTGTCCACTCCCAGGTCCAACTGCACCTCGG
TTCTATCGAAAACGCGCCTGCTAGCGCCACCATGAAGACCATCATTGCCCTGAGCTACATCTTCTGCCTG
GTGTTCGCTGCGGCCGCCCCTGTTGGACATCTGAGCTTTAGCGAGATCCTGGACACCAGCCTGAAGGTGT
CCTGGCAAGAGCCCGGCGAGAAGAATGGCATCCTGACCGGCTACCGGATCAGCTGGGAAGAGTACAACCG
GACCAACACCAGAGTGACCCACTACCTGCCTAACGTGACCCTCGAGTACAGAGTGACAGGCCTGACAGCC
CTGACCACCTACACAATTGAAGTGGCCGCCATGACCAGCAAAGGCCAGGGACAAGTGTCTGCCAGCACAA
TCTCTAGCGGCGTGCCACCTGAACTGCCTGGACCTCCTACAAACCTGGGCATCAGCAACATCGGCCCCAG
AAGCGTGACCCTGCAGTTCAGACCAGGCTACGATGGCAAGACCAGCATCTCTCGGTGGCTGGTGGAAGCC
CAAGTGGGCGTTGTCGGAGAAGGCGAGGAATGGCTGCTGATCCACCAGCTGAGCAACGAGCCTGACGCCA
GATCCATGGAAGTGCCCGATCTGAACCCCTTCACCTGTTACAGCTTCCGGATGCGGCAAGTGAACATCGT
GGGCACAAGCCCTCCAAGCCAGCCTAGCAGAAAGATCCAGACACTGCAGGCCCCTCCAGATATGGCCCCT
GCCAATGTGTCTCTGAGAACCGCCAGCGAGACAAGCCTGTGGCTGAGATGGATGCCCCTGCCTGAAATGG
AGTACAACGGCAACCCTGAGAGCGTGGGCTACAAGATCAAGTACAGCAGAAGCGACGGCCACGGCAAGAC
ACTGTCTCACGTGGTGCAGGACAGAGTGGAACGGGACTACACCATCGAGGACCTGGAAGAGTGGACCGAG
TATAGAGTCCAGGTGCAGGCCTTCAACGCCATCGGATCTGGACCTTGGAGCCAGACAGTCGTGGGCAGAA
CCAGAGAAAGCGTGCCAAGCAGCGGCCCCACAAATGTGTCTGCCCTGGCCACAACAAGCAGCAGCATGCT
CGTTCGTTGGAGCGAAGTGCCTGAGGCCGACAGAAATGGACTGGTGCTGGGATACAAAGTGATGTACAAA
GAGAAGGACAGCGACACCCAGCCTCGGTTCTGGCTGGTTGAGGGCAATAGCTCCAGAAGCGCCCAGCTGA
CAGGACTGGGCAAATACGTGCTGTACGAGGTGCAGGTCCTGGCCTTCACAAGAATCGGAGATGGCAGCCC
CAGCCATCCTCCTATCCTGGAAAGAACCCTGGACGACGTGCCCGGACCTCCAATGGGAATTCTGTTCCCT
GAAGTGCGGACCACCAGCGTGCGACTGATTTGGCAACCTCCTGCCGCTCCTAACGGCATCATCCTGGCCT
ACCAGATCACCCACAGACTGAACACCACCACCGCCAATACCGCCACCGTGGAAGTTCTGGCCCCTAGCGC
AAGACAGTACACCGCCACAGGACTGAAGCCCGAGAGCGTGTACCTGTTCAGAATCACAGCCCAGACCAGA
AAAGGCTGGGGCGAAGCTGCTGAAGCCCTGGTGGTTACCACCGAGAAGAGAGACAGACCCCAGCCTCCTA
GCAGACCCATGGTGCAGCAAGAAGATGTGCGGGCCAGATCCGTGCTGCTGTCTTGGGAACCTGGCTCCGA
TGGACTGAGCCCTGTGCGGTACTACACAATCCAGACAAGAGAGCTGCCCAGCGGCAGATGGGCTCTGCAT
TCTGCCTCCGTGTCTCACAACGCCTCCAGCTTCATCGTGGACCGGCTGAAGCCTTTCACCAGCTACAAGT
TTAGAGTCAAGGCCACCAACGACATCGGCGACAGCGAGTTCAGCGAGGAAAGCGAGAGCCTGACCACTCT
GCAGGCTGCCCCTGATGAGGCCCCTACAATCCTGTCTGTGACCCCTCACACCACAACCTCCGTGCTGATT
AGGTGGCAGCCTCCGGCCGAGGATAAGATCAACGGAATCCTGCTGGGCTTCAGAATCCGGTACAGAGAAC
TGCTGTATGAGGGCCTGAGAGGCTTCACCCTGCGGGGCATTAACAATCCTGGCGCCACATGGGCCGAGCT
GACCAGCATGTACAGCATGCGGAACCTGAGCAGGCCCAGCCTGACACAGTACGAGCTGGACAACCTGAAC
AAACATCGGAGATACGAGATCCGGATGTCCGTGTACAATGCCGTTGGCGAGGGACCTAGCAGCCCTCCTC
AAGAAGTGTTTGTCGGCGAGGCCGTGCCTACAGCTGCCCCTAGAAATGTGGTGGTGCACGGCGCTACAGC
CACACAGCTGGATGTGACATGGGAGCCTCCACCTCTGGACAGCCAGAATGGCGATATCCAGGGCTATAAG
ATCTACTTCTGGGAAGCCCAGAGAGGCAACCTGACCGAGAGAGTGAAAACCCTGTTCCTGGCCGAGAACA
GCGTGAAGCTGAAGAACCTGACTGGCTACACCGCCTACATGGTGTCCGTGGCCGCCTTTAATGCTGCTGG
CGACGGCCCTAGAAGCACCCCTACACAGGGACAAACACAGCAGGCTGCTCCTAGCGCTCCAAGCTCCGTG
AAGTTCTCCGAACTGACCACCACAAGCGTCAACGTGTCCTGGGAAGCTCCTCAGTTCCCAAACGGCATCC
TGGAAGGCTACAGACTGGTGTACGAGCCTTGCAGCCCTGTGGATGGCGTGTCCAAGATCGTGACCGTGGA
CGTGAAGGGCAACAGCCCTCTGTGGCTCAAAGTGAAGGATCTGGCTGAGGGCGTGACCTACCGGTTCAGG
ATTAGAGCCAAGACCTTCACATACGGCCCCGAGATCGAGGCCAACGTGACAACAGGACCTGGCGAAGGTG
CTCCAGGACCTCCTGGCGTGCCAATCATCGTGCGGTACAGCTCTGCCATTGCCATCCACTGGTCCTCTGG
CGATCCTGGCAAAGGCCCCATCACCAGATACGTGATCGAGGCTAGACCCAGCGACGAAGGCCTGTGGGAC
ATCCTGATCAAGGACATCCCCAAAGAGGTGTCCAGCTACACCTTCTCCATGGATATCCTGAAGCCAGGCG
TGTCCTACGACTTCAGAGTGATCGCCGTGAACGACTACGGCTTCGGCACACCTTCTAGCCCTAGCCAGTC
TGTGCCAGCTCAGAAGGCCAATCCTTTCTACGAAGAGTGGTGGTTTGGCGCGCCGGGCGGCGACAAGACC
CACACCTGCCCCCCCTGCCCAGCTCCAGAACTGCTGGGAGGGCCTTCCGTGTTCCTGTTCCCCCCCAAGC
CCAAGGACACCCTGATGATCAGCAGGACCCCCGAGGTGACCTGCGTGGTGGTGGCCGTGTCCCACGAGGA
CCCAGAGGTGAAGTTCAACTGGTACGTGGACGGCGTGGAGGTGCACAACGCCAAGACCAAGCCCAGAGAG
GAGCAGTACAACAGCACCTACAGGGTGGTGTCCGTGCTGACCGTGCTGCACCAGGACTGGCTGAACGGCA
AAGAATACAAGTGCAAAGTCTCCAACAAGGCCCTGGCTGCCCCAATCGAAAAGACAATCAGCAAGGCCAA
GGGCCAGCCACGGGAGCCCCAGGTGTACACCCTGCCCCCCAGCCGGGAGGAGATGACCAAGAACCAGGTG
TCCCTGACCTGTCTGGTGAAGGGCTTCTACCCCAGCGATATCGCCGTGGAGTGGGAGAGCAACGGCCAGC
CCGAGAACAACTACAAGACCACCCCCCCAGTGCTGGACAGCGACGGCAGCTTCTTCCTGTACAGCAAGCT
GACCGTGGACAAGTCCAGGTGGCAGCAGGGCAACGTGTTCAGCTGCAGCGTGATGCACGAGGCCCTGCAC
AACCACTACACCCAGAAGTCCCTGAGCCTGAGCCCCGGCGGCAGCGGTCTTAATGATATTTTCGAGGCTC
AGAAGATTGAGTGGCATGAACACCACCACCATCACCACTAAGGCCGGCCTGTAGTCACTGGCACAACGCG
TTACCCGGTAAGCCAATCGGGTATACACGGTCGTCATACTGCAGACAGGGTTCTTCTACTTTGCAAGATA
GTCTTGAGTAGTAAAATAAATAGATAGAGAAAATCAGCCTCGACTGTGCCTTCTAGTTGCCAGCCATCTG
TTGTTTGCCCCTCCCCCGTGCCTTCCTTGACCCTGGAAGGTGCCACTCCCACTGTCCTTTCCTAATAAAA
TGAGGAAATTGCATCACAACACTCAACCCTATCTCGGTCTATTCTTTTGATTTATAAGGGATTTTGCCGA
TTTCGGCCTATTGGTTAAAAAATGAGCTGATTTAACAAAAATTTAACGCGAATTAATTCTGTGGAATGTG
TGTCAGTTAGGGTGTGGAAAGTCCCCAGGCTCCCCAGCAGGCAGAAGTATGCAAAGCATGCATCTCAATT
AGTCAGCAACCAGGTGTGGAAAGTCCCCAGGCTCCCCAGCAGGCAGAAGTATGCAAAGCATGCATCTCAA
TTAGTCAGCAACCATAGTCCCGCCCCTAACTCCGCCCATCCCGCCCCTAACTCCGCCCAGTTCCGCCCAT
TCTCCGCCCCATGGCTGACTAATTTTTTTTATTTATGCAGAGGCCGAGGCCGCCTCTGCCTCTGAGCTAT
TCCAGAAGTAGTGAGGAGGCTTTTTTGGAGGCCTAGGCTTTTGCAAAAAGCTCCCGGGAGCTTGTATATC
CATTTTCGGATCTGATCAGCACGTGTTGACAATTAATCATCGGCATAGTATATCGGCATAGTATAATACG
ACAAGGTGAGGAACTAAACCATGACCGAGTACAAGCCCACGGTGCGCCTCGCCACCCGCGACGACGTCCC
CAGGGCCGTACGCACCCTCGCCGCCGCGTTCGCCGACTACCCCGCCACGCGCCACACCGTCGATCCGGAC
CGCCACATCGAGCGGGTCACCGAGCTGCAAGAACTCTTCCTCACGCGCGTCGGGCTCGACATCGGCAAGG
TGTGGGTCGCGGACGACGGCGCCGCGGTGGCGGTCTGGACCACGCCGGAGAGCGTCGAAGCGGGGGCGGT
GTTCGCCGAGATCGGCCCGCGCATGGCCGAGTTGAGCGGTTCCCGGCTGGCCGCGCAGCAACAGATGGAA
GGCCTCCTGGCGCCGCACCGGCCCAAGGAGCCCGCGTGGTTCCTGGCCACCGTCGGCGTCTCGCCCGACC
ACCAGGGCAAGGGTCTGGGCAGCGCCGTCGTGCTCCCCGGAGTGGAGGCGGCCGAGCGCGCCGGGGTGCC
CGCCTTCCTGGAGACATCCGCGCCCCGCAACCTCCCCTTCTACGAGCGGCTCGGCTTCACCGTCACCGCC
GACGTCGAGGTGCCCGAAGGACCGCGCACCTGGTGCATGACCCGCAAGCCCGGTGCCTGACACGTGCTAC
GAGATTTCGATTCCACCGCCGCCTTCTATGAAAGGTTGGGCTTCGGAATCGTTTTCCGGGACGCCGGCTG
GATGATCCTCCAGCGCGGGGATCTCATGCTGGAGTTCTTCGCCCACCCCAACTTGTTTATTGCAGCTTAT
AATGGTTACAAATAAAGCAATAGCATCACAAATTTCACAAATAAAGCATTTTTTTCACTGCATTCTAGTT
GTGGTTTGTCCAAACTCATCAATGTATCTTATCATGTCTGTATACCGTCGACCTCTAGCTAGAGCTTGGC
GTAATCATGGTCATTACCAATGCTTAATCAGTGAGGCACCTATCTCAGCGATCTGTCTATTTCGTTCATC
CATAGTTGCCTGACTCCCCGTCGTGTAGATAACTACGATACGGGAGGGCTTACCATCTGGCCCCAGCGCT
GCGATGATACCGCGAGAACCACGCTCACCGGCTCCGGATTTATCAGCAATAAACCAGCCAGCCGGAAGGG
CCGAGCGCAGAAGTGGTCCTGCAACTTTATCCGCCTCCATCCAGTCTATTAATTGTTGCCGGGAAGCTAG
AGTAAGTAGTTCGCCAGTTAATAGTTTGCGCAACGTTGTTGCCATCGCTACAGGCATCGTGGTGTCACGC
TCGTCGTTTGGTATGGCTTCATTCAGCTCCGGTTCCCAACGATCAAGGCGAGTTACATGATCCCCCATGT
TGTGCAAAAAAGCGGTTAGCTCCTTCGGTCCTCCGATCGTTGTCAGAAGTAAGTTGGCCGCAGTGTTATC
ACTCATGGTTATGGCAGCACTGCATAATTCTCTTACTGTCATGCCATCCGTAAGATGCTTTTCTGTGACT
GGTGAGTACTCAACCAAGTCATTCTGAGAATAGTGTATGCGGCGACCGAGTTGCTCTTGCCCGGCGTCAA
TACGGGATAATACCGCGCCACATAGCAGAACTTTAAAAGTGCTCATCATTGGAAAACGTTCTTCGGGGCG
AAAACTCTCAAGGATCTTACCGCTGTTGAGATCCAGTTCGATGTAACCCACTCGTGCACCCAACTGATCT
TCAGCATCTTTTACTTTCACCAGCGTTTCTGGGTGAGCAAAAACAGGAAGGCAAAATGCCGCAAAAAAGG
GAATAAGGGCGACACGGAAATGTTGAATACTCATATTCTTCCTT
