>Addgene plasmid #157025 | pD649-HAsp-SDK2(Trunc3)-Fc(DAPA)-AviTag-6xHis | depositor partial sequence | sequence record 303160 | insert (extracellular domain truncation)
CCTGTTGGACATCTGAGCTTTAGCGAGATCCTGGACACCAGCCTGAAGGTGTCCTGGCAAGAGCCCGGCG
AGAAGAATGGCATCCTGACCGGCTACCGGATCAGCTGGGAAGAGTACAACCGGACCAACACCAGAGTGAC
CCACTACCTGCCTAACGTGACCCTCGAGTACAGAGTGACAGGCCTGACAGCCCTGACCACCTACACAATT
GAAGTGGCCGCCATGACCAGCAAAGGCCAGGGACAAGTGTCTGCCAGCACAATCTCTAGCGGCGTGCCAC
CTGAACTGCCTGGACCTCCTACAAACCTGGGCATCAGCAACATCGGCCCCAGAAGCGTGACCCTGCAGTT
CAGACCAGGCTACGATGGCAAGACCAGCATCTCTCGGTGGCTGGTGGAAGCCCAAGTGGGCGTTGTCGGA
GAAGGCGAGGAATGGCTGCTGATCCACCAGCTGAGCAACGAGCCTGACGCCAGATCCATGGAAGTGCCCG
ATCTGAACCCCTTCACCTGTTACAGCTTCCGGATGCGGCAAGTGAACATCGTGGGCACAAGCCCTCCAAG
CCAGCCTAGCAGAAAGATCCAGACACTGCAGGCCCCTCCAGATATGGCCCCTGCCAATGTGTCTCTGAGA
ACCGCCAGCGAGACAAGCCTGTGGCTGAGATGGATGCCCCTGCCTGAAATGGAGTACAACGGCAACCCTG
AGAGCGTGGGCTACAAGATCAAGTACAGCAGAAGCGACGGCCACGGCAAGACACTGTCTCACGTGGTGCA
GGACAGAGTGGAACGGGACTACACCATCGAGGACCTGGAAGAGTGGACCGAGTATAGAGTCCAGGTGCAG
GCCTTCAACGCCATCGGATCTGGACCTTGGAGCCAGACAGTCGTGGGCAGAACCAGAGAAAGCGTGCCAA
GCAGCGGCCCCACAAATGTGTCTGCCCTGGCCACAACAAGCAGCAGCATGCTCGTTCGTTGGAGCGAAGT
GCCTGAGGCCGACAGAAATGGACTGGTGCTGGGATACAAAGTGATGTACAAAGAGAAGGACAGCGACACC
CAGCCTCGGTTCTGGCTGGTTGAGGGCAATAGCTCCAGAAGCGCCCAGCTGACAGGACTGGGCAAATACG
TGCTGTACGAGGTGCAGGTCCTGGCCTTCACAAGAATCGGAGATGGCAGCCCCAGCCATCCTCCTATCCT
GGAAAGAACCCTGGACGACGTGCCCGGACCTCCAATGGGAATTCTGTTCCCTGAAGTGCGGACCACCAGC
GTGCGACTGATTTGGCAACCTCCTGCCGCTCCTAACGGCATCATCCTGGCCTACCAGATCACCCACAGAC
TGAACACCACCACCGCCAATACCGCCACCGTGGAAGTTCTGGCCCCTAGCGCAAGACAGTACACCGCCAC
AGGACTGAAGCCCGAGAGCGTGTACCTGTTCAGAATCACAGCCCAGACCAGAAAAGGCTGGGGCGAAGCT
GCTGAAGCCCTGGTGGTTACCACCGAGAAGAGAGACAGACCCCAGCCTCCTAGCAGACCCATGGTGCAGC
AAGAAGATGTGCGGGCCAGATCCGTGCTGCTGTCTTGGGAACCTGGCTCCGATGGACTGAGCCCTGTGCG
GTACTACACAATCCAGACAAGAGAGCTGCCCAGCGGCAGATGGGCTCTGCATTCTGCCTCCGTGTCTCAC
AACGCCTCCAGCTTCATCGTGGACCGGCTGAAGCCTTTCACCAGCTACAAGTTTAGAGTCAAGGCCACCA
ACGACATCGGCGACAGCGAGTTCAGCGAGGAAAGCGAGAGCCTGACCACTCTGCAGGCTGCCCCTGATGA
GGCCCCTACAATCCTGTCTGTGACCCCTCACACCACAACCTCCGTGCTGATTAGGTGGCAGCCTCCGGCC
GAGGATAAGATCAACGGAATCCTGCTGGGCTTCAGAATCCGGTACAGAGAACTGCTGTATGAGGGCCTGA
GAGGCTTCACCCTGCGGGGCATTAACAATCCTGGCGCCACATGGGCCGAGCTGACCAGCATGTACAGCAT
GCGGAACCTGAGCAGGCCCAGCCTGACACAGTACGAGCTGGACAACCTGAACAAACATCGGAGATACGAG
ATCCGGATGTCCGTGTACAATGCCGTTGGCGAGGGACCTAGCAGCCCTCCTCAAGAAGTGTTTGTCGGCG
AGGCCGTGCCTACAGCTGCCCCTAGAAATGTGGTGGTGCACGGCGCTACAGCCACACAGCTGGATGTGAC
ATGGGAGCCTCCACCTCTGGACAGCCAGAATGGCGATATCCAGGGCTATAAGATCTACTTCTGGGAAGCC
CAGAGAGGCAACCTGACCGAGAGAGTGAAAACCCTGTTCCTGGCCGAGAACAGCGTGAAGCTGAAGAACC
TGACTGGCTACACCGCCTACATGGTGTCCGTGGCCGCCTTTAATGCTGCTGGCGACGGCCCTAGAAGCAC
CCCTACACAGGGACAAACACAGCAGGCTGCTCCTAGCGCTCCAAGCTCCGTGAAGTTCTCCGAACTGACC
ACCACAAGCGTCAACGTGTCCTGGGAAGCTCCTCAGTTCCCAAACGGCATCCTGGAAGGCTACAGACTGG
TGTACGAGCCTTGCAGCCCTGTGGATGGCGTGTCCAAGATCGTGACCGTGGACGTGAAGGGCAACAGCCC
TCTGTGGCTCAAAGTGAAGGATCTGGCTGAGGGCGTGACCTACCGGTTCAGGATTAGAGCCAAGACCTTC
ACATACGGCCCCGAGATCGAGGCCAACGTGACAACAGGACCTGGCGAAGGTGCTCCAGGACCTCCTGGCG
TGCCAATCATCGTGCGGTACAGCTCTGCCATTGCCATCCACTGGTCCTCTGGCGATCCTGGCAAAGGCCC
CATCACCAGATACGTGATCGAGGCTAGACCCAGCGACGAAGGCCTGTGGGACATCCTGATCAAGGACATC
CCCAAAGAGGTGTCCAGCTACACCTTCTCCATGGATATCCTGAAGCCAGGCGTGTCCTACGACTTCAGAG
TGATCGCCGTGAACGACTACGGCTTCGGCACACCTTCTAGCCCTAGCCAGTCTGTGCCAGCTCAGAAGGC
CAATCCTTTCTACGAAGAGTGGTGGTTT
